>Addgene plasmid #26543 | phRL-TKlk-lin-41_LCS-2U | depositor full sequence | sequence record 12563 | Author sequence
AGATCTAAATGAGTCTTCGGACCTCGCGGGGGCCGCTTAAGCGGTGGTTAGGGTTTGTCTGACGCGGGGG
GAGGGGGAAGGAACGAAACACTCTCATTCGGAGGCGGCTCGGGGTTTGGTCTTGGTGGCCACGGGCACGC
AGAAGAGCGCCGCGATCCTCTTAAGCACCCCCCCGCCCTCCGTGGAGGCGGGGGTTTGGTCGGCGGGTGG
TAACTGGCGGGCCGCTGACTCGGGCGGGTCGCGCGCCCCAGAGTGTGACCTTTTCGGTCTGCTCGCAGAC
CCCCGGGCGGCGCCGCCGCGGCGGCGACGGGCTCGCTGGGTCCTAGGCTCCATGGGGACCGTATACGTGG
ACAGGCTCTGGAGCATCCGCACGACTGCGGTGATATTACCGGAGACCTTCTGCGGGACGAGCCGGGTCAC
GCGGCTGACGCGGAGCGTCCGTTGGGCGACAAACACCAGGACGGGGCACAGGTACACTATCTTGTCACCC
GGAGGCGCGAGGGACTGCAGGAGCTTCAGGGAGTGGCGCAGCTGCTTCATCCCCGTGGCCCGTTGCTCGC
GTTTGCTGGCGGTGTCCCCGGAAGAAATATATTTGCATGTCTTTAGTTCTATGATGACACAAACCCCGCC
CAGCGTCTTGTCATTGGCGAATTCGAACACGCAGATGCAGTCGGGGCGGCGCGGTCCCAGGTCCACTTCG
CATATTAAGGTGACGCGTGTGGCCTCGAACACCGAGCGACCCTGCAGCGACCCGCTTAAAAGCTTGATTC
TTCTGACACAACAGTCTCGAACTTAAGCTGCAGAAGTTGGTCGTGAGGCACTGGGCAGGTAAGTATCAAG
GTTACAAGACAGGTTTAAGGAGACCAATAGAAACTGGGCTTGTCGAGACAGAGAAGACTCTTGCGTTTCT
GATAGGCACCTATTGGTCTTACTGACATCCACTTTGCCTTTCTCTCCACAGGTGTCCACTCCCAGTTCAA
TTACAGCTCTTAAGGCTAGAGTACTTAATACGACTCACTATAGGCTAGCCACCATGGCTTCCAAGGTGTA
CGACCCCGAGCAACGCAAACGCATGATCACTGGGCCTCAGTGGTGGGCTCGCTGCAAGCAAATGAACGTG
CTGGACTCCTTCATCAACTACTATGATTCCGAGAAGCACGCCGAGAACGCCGTGATTTTTCTGCATGGTA
ACGCTGCCTCCAGCTACCTGTGGAGGCACGTCGTGCCTCACATCGAGCCCGTGGCTAGATGCATCATCCC
TGATCTGATCGGAATGGGTAAGTCCGGCAAGAGCGGGAATGGCTCATATCGCCTCCTGGATCACTACAAG
TACCTCACCGCTTGGTTCGAGCTGCTGAACCTTCCAAAGAAAATCATCTTTGTGGGCCACGACTGGGGGG
CTTGTCTGGCCTTTCACTACTCCTACGAGCACCAAGACAAGATCAAGGCCATCGTCCATGCTGAGAGTGT
CGTGGACGTGATCGAGTCCTGGGACGAGTGGCCTGACATCGAGGAGGATATCGCCCTGATCAAGAGCGAA
GAGGGCGAGAAAATGGTGCTTGAGAATAACTTCTTCGTCGAGACCATGCTCCCAAGCAAGATCATGCGGA
AACTGGAGCCTGAGGAGTTCGCTGCCTACCTGGAGCCATTCAAGGAGAAGGGCGAGGTTAGACGGCCTAC
CCTCTCCTGGCCTCGCGAGATCCCTCTCGTTAAGGGAGGCAAGCCCGACGTCGTCCAGATTGTCCGCAAC
TACAACGCCTACCTTCGGGCCAGCGACGATCTGCCTAAGATGTTCATCGAGTCCGACCCTGGGTTCTTTT
CCAACGCTATTGTCGAGGGAGCTAAGAAGTTCCCTAACACCGAGTTCGTGAAGGTGAAGGGCCTCCACTT
CAGCCAGGAGGACGCTCCAGATGAAATGGGTAAGTACATCAAGAGCTTCGTGGAGCGCGTGCTGAAGAAC
GAGCAGTAATTCTAGAACCGGTCTCGAGAACTCAAGTATACCTTTTATACAACCGTTCTACACTTAACGC
GATGTAAATATCGCAATCCCTTTTTATACAACCATTCTGCCTTTGAACCATTGAAACCTTGAGCTCCATA
TGGGTACCTCTAGAGCGGCCGCTTCGAGCAGACATGATAAGATACATTGATGAGTTTGGACAAACCACAA
CTAGAATGCAGTGAAAAAAATGCTTTATTTGTGAAATTTGTGATGCTATTGCTTTATTTGTAACCATTAT
AAGCTGCAATAAACAAGTTAACAACAACAATTGCATTCATTTTATGTTTCAGGTTCAGGGGGAGGTGTGG
GAGGTTTTTTAAAGCAAGTAAAACCTCTACAAATGTGGTAAAATCGATAAGGATCCAGGTGGCACTTTTC
GGGGAAATGTGCGCGGAACCCCTATTTGTTTATTTTTCTAAATACATTCAAATATGTATCCGCTCATGAG
ACAATAACCCTGATAAATGCTTCAATAATATTGAAAAAGGAAGAGTATGAGTATTCAACATTTCCGTGTC
GCCCTTATTCCCTTTTTTGCGGCATTTTGCCTTCCTGTTTTTGCTCACCCAGAAACGCTGGTGAAAGTAA
AAGATGCTGAAGATCAGTTGGGTGCACGAGTGGGTTACATCGAACTGGATCTCAACAGCGGTAAGATCCT
TGAGAGTTTTCGCCCCGAAGAACGTTTTCCAATGATGAGCACTTTTAAAGTTCTGCTATGTGGCGCGGTA
TTATCCCGTATTGACGCCGGGCAAGAGCAACTCGGTCGCCGCATACACTATTCTCAGAATGACTTGGTTG
AGTACTCACCAGTCACAGAAAAGCATCTTACGGATGGCATGACAGTAAGAGAATTATGCAGTGCTGCCAT
AACCATGAGTGATAACACTGCGGCCAACTTACTTCTGACAACGATCGGAGGACCGAAGGAGCTAACCGCT
TTTTTGCACAACATGGGGGATCATGTAACTCGCCTTGATCGTTGGGAACCGGAGCTGAATGAAGCCATAC
CAAACGACGAGCGTGACACCACGATGCCTGTAGCAATGGCAACAACGTTGCGCAAACTATTAACTGGCGA
ACTACTTACTCTAGCTTCCCGGCAACAATTAATAGACTGGATGGAGGCGGATAAAGTTGCAGGACCACTT
CTGCGCTCGGCCCTTCCGGCTGGCTGGTTTATTGCTGATAAATCTGGAGCCGGTGAGCGTGGGTCTCGCG
GTATCATTGCAGCACTGGGGCCAGATGGTAAGCCCTCCCGTATCGTAGTTATCTACACGACGGGGAGTCA
GGCAACTATGGATGAACGAAATAGACAGATCGCTGAGATAGGTGCCTCACTGATTAAGCATTGGTAACTG
TCAGACCAAGTTTACTCATATATACTTTAGATTGATTTAAAACTTCATTTTTAATTTAAAAGGATCTAGG
TGAAGATCCTTTTTGATAATCTCATGACCAAAATCCCTTAACGTGAGTTTTCGTTCCACTGAGCGTCAGA
CCCCGTAGAAAAGATCAAAGGATCTTCTTGAGATCCTTTTTTTCTGCGCGTAATCTGCTGCTTGCAAACA
AAAAAACCACCGCTACCAGCGGTGGTTTGTTTGCCGGATCAAGAGCTACCAACTCTTTTTCCGAAGGTAA
CTGGCTTCAGCAGAGCGCAGATACCAAATACTGTTCTTCTAGTGTAGCCGTAGTTAGGCCACCACTTCAA
GAACTCTGTAGCACCGCCTACATACCTCGCTCTGCTAATCCTGTTACCAGTGGCTGCTGCCAGTGGCGAT
AAGTCGTGTCTTACCGGGTTGGACTCAAGACGATAGTTACCGGATAAGGCGCAGCGGTCGGGCTGAACGG
GGGGTTCGTGCACACAGCCCAGCTTGGAGCGAACGACCTACACCGAACTGAGATACCTACAGCGTGAGCT
ATGAGAAAGCGCCACGCTTCCCGAAGGGAGAAAGGCGGACAGGTATCCGGTAAGCGGCAGGGTCGGAACA
GGAGAGCGCACGAGGGAGCTTCCAGGGGGAAACGCCTGGTATCTTTATAGTCCTGTCGGGTTTCGCCACC
TCTGACTTGAGCGTCGATTTTTGTGATGCTCGTCAGGGGGGCGGAGCCTATGGAAAAACGCCAGCAACGC
GGCCTTTTTACGGTTCCTGGCCTTTTGCTGGCCTTTTGCTCACATGGCTCGAC
Features (pLannotate 1.2.2; 9 found; start..end, strand, type, name):
      8..759     +  promoter       HSV TK promoter: herpes simplex virus thymidine kinase promoter
    829..961     +  intron         chimeric intron: chimera between introns from human β-globin and immunoglobulin heavy chain genes
   1006..1024    +  promoter       T7 promoter: promoter for bacteriophage T7 RNA polymerase
   1034..1969    +  CDS            hRluc: Renilla luciferase human codon-optimized
   2138..2259    -  polyA_signal   SV40 poly(A) signal: SV40 polyadenylation signal
   2282..2350    -  CDS            large T antigen (fragment): large T antigen from SV40 (simian virus 40)
   2392..2496    +  promoter       AmpR promoter: bla
   2497..3357    +  CDS            AmpR: β-lactamase; bla; confers resistance to ampicillin, carbenicillin, and related antibiotics
   3528..4116    +  rep_origin     ori: high-copy-number ColE1/pMB1/pBR322/pUC origin of replication
