[The description below was written by a language model from this plasmid's Addgene catalogue record and pLannotate feature annotations shown in this document.]
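Description:
phRL-TKlk-lin-41_LCS-2U is a mammalian expression reporter plasmid of about 4.2 kb, built on phRL-TKlkF, a lab-modified Renilla luciferase vector. It is propagated in E. coli through a high-copy ColE1/pUC-type origin and selected with ampicillin via the β-lactamase gene and its native promoter. No mammalian selection marker is annotated, which is consistent with transient transfection use.

The reporter cassette is driven by the herpes simplex virus thymidine kinase promoter, a relatively weak constitutive promoter. This is followed by a chimeric β-globin/immunoglobulin heavy chain intron that aids transcript processing and expression. A T7 promoter sits just upstream of the coding region and would permit in vitro transcription. The coding sequence is human codon-optimized Renilla luciferase (hRluc), and the transcript is terminated by an SV40 polyadenylation signal; a short large T antigen fragment annotated next to it is a remnant of that SV40 region.

The 108 bp insert, cloned between retained XhoI and SacI sites, derives from C. elegans lin-41. It is not annotated in the feature table, but the unannotated gap between the end of hRluc and the poly(A) signal suggests it lies in the 3′ UTR of the luciferase message. The record states that the seed regions of both target sites in this fragment are mutated. The construct therefore most likely serves as a seed-mutant variant of a lin-41 target-site reporter, used to test whether microRNA-mediated repression of luciferase output depends on seed pairing. The associated publication concerns the role of primary microRNAs in target recognition and repression; the record does not name the microRNA that targets these sites.
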