Addgene plasmid #26543: phRL-TKlk-lin-41_LCS-2U
Depositing lab: Chang-Zheng Chen. Depositing organization: Stanford University. Publication: The potential functions of primary microRNAs in target recognition and repression. Trujillo RD, Yue SB, Tang Y, O'Gorman WE, Chen CZ. EMBO J. 2010 Oct 6;29(19):3272-85. doi: 10.1038/emboj.2010.208. Epub 2010 Aug 31. PubMed 20808284.
Backbone
  Vector backbone: phRL-TKlkF
  Backbone manufacturer: Chang-Zheng Chen Lab
  Backbone size w/o insert (bp): 4075
  Vector type: Mammalian Expression
Growth in bacteria
  Bacterial resistance: Ampicillin, 100 μg/mL
  Growth temperature: 37°C
  Growth strain: DH5alpha
  Copy number: Unknown
Gene/Insert
  Gene/Insert name: lin-41_LCS-2U (alt name: lin-41 LCS-2U)
  Species: C. elegans (nematode)
  Insert size (bp): 108
  Mutation: Seed regions of both target sites are mutated.
  Cloning method: Restriction Enzyme; 5′ cloning site XhoI (not destroyed); 3′ cloning site SacI (not destroyed)
  Sequencing primers: 5′ n/a; 3′ EBV rev
Terms and licenses: Academic/Nonprofit Terms; Industry Terms: Not Available to Industry
How to cite: phRL-TKlk-lin-41_LCS-2U was a gift from Chang-Zheng Chen (Addgene plasmid # 26543 ; http://n2t.net/addgene:26543 ; RRID:Addgene_26543)
