>Addgene plasmid #26543 | phRL-TKlk-lin-41_LCS-2U | addgene partial sequence | sequence record 32781 | 26543 with EBV-rev
GCTCTAGAGGTACCCATATGGAGCTCAAGGTTTCAATGGTTCAAAGGCAGAATGGTTGTATAAAAAGGGA
TTGCGATATTTACATCGCGTTAAGTGTAGAACGGTTGTATAAAAGGTATACTTGAGTTCTCGAGACCGGT
TCTAGAATTACTGCTCGTTCTTCAGCACGCGCTCCACGAAGCTCTTGATGTACTTACCCATTTCATCTGG
AGCGTCCTCCTGGCTGAAGTGGAGGCCCTTCACCTTCACGAACTCGGTGTTAGGGAACTTCTTAGCTCCC
TCGACAATAGCGTTGGAAAAGAACCCAGGGTCGGACTCGATGAACATCTTAGGCAGATCGTCGCTGGCCC
GAAGGTAGGCGTTGTAGTTGCGGACAATCTGGACGACGTCGGGCTTGCCTCCCTTAACGAGAGGGATCTC
GCGAGGCCAGGAGAGGGTAGGCCGTCTAACCTCGCCCTTCTCCTTGAATGGCTCCAGGTAGGCAGCGAAC
TCCTCAGGCTCCAGTTTCCGCATGATCTTGCTTGGGAGCATGGTCTCGACGAAGAAGTTATTCTCAAGCA
CCATTTTCTCGCCCTCTTCGCTCTTGATCAGGGCGATATCCTCCTCGATGTCAGGCCACTCGTCCCAGGA
CTCGATCACGTCCACGACACTCTCAGCATGGACGATGGCCTTGATCTTGTCTTGGTGCTCGTAGGAGTAG
TGAAAGGCCAGACAAGCCCCCCAGTCGTGGCCCACAAAGATGATTTTCTTTGGAAGGTTCAGCAGCTCGA
ACCAAGCGGTGAGGTACTTGTAGTGATCCAGG
